Addgene plasmid #149167: pGBW-m4046666
Purpose: Yeast Expression plasmid for SARS-CoV-2 3'-to-5' exonuclease
Depositing lab: Ginkgo Bioworks & Benjie Chen. Depositing organization: Ginkgo Bioworks.
Backbone
  Vector backbone: AmpR; 2u URA3
  Backbone size w/o insert (bp): 4078
  Vector type: Yeast Expression
  Selectable markers: URA3
Growth in bacteria
  Bacterial resistance: Ampicillin, 100 μg/mL
  Growth temperature: 37°C
  Growth strain: DH5alpha
  Copy number: High Copy
Gene/Insert
  Gene/Insert name: SARS-CoV-2 3'-to-5' exonuclease
  Species: S. cerevisiae (budding yeast); Severe acute respiratory syndrome coronavirus 2
  Insert size (bp): 1580
  Mutation: Saccharomyces cerevisiae recode 1
  Entrez Gene: ORF1ab (a.k.a. GU280_gp01)
  Promoter: pTEF1
  Cloning method: Unknown
Resource information
  A portion of this plasmid was derived from a plasmid made by: GinkgoBioworks
Depositor comments: NCBI Reference Sequence: YP_009725309.1. Created by gene synthesis with Not1 site. NGS used for QC was performed by Ginkgo and may not fully cover the entire plasmid.
How to cite: pGBW-m4046666 was a gift from Ginkgo Bioworks & Benjie Chen (Addgene plasmid # 149167 ; http://n2t.net/addgene:149167 ; RRID:Addgene_149167)
