[The description below was written by a language model from this plasmid's Addgene catalogue record and pLannotate feature annotations shown in this document.]
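Description:
pGBW-m4046666 is an episomal yeast expression plasmid that also shuttles through E. coli, built to produce the SARS-CoV-2 3'-to-5' exonuclease in Saccharomyces cerevisiae. In yeast it is maintained by the 2μ origin of replication and selected through the URA3 auxotrophic marker, which complements uracil auxotrophy and can be counterselected with 5-fluoroorotic acid. In bacteria it replicates from a high-copy ColE1/pUC-type origin and is selected with ampicillin through the AmpR β-lactamase gene, which the annotation places downstream of a cat promoter. A short rop annotation sits adjacent to AmpR, although the catalogue lists the plasmid as high copy. Several bacterial terminators (T3Te, T7Te and tonB) flank the origin and resistance module, presumably insulating these elements from read-through transcription.

The payload is a synthesized coding sequence of about 1.58 kb taken from the viral ORF1ab polyprotein and recoded for S. cerevisiae codon usage ("recode 1"). It is driven by the constitutive TEF1 promoter and followed by a partial CYC1 terminator. The automated annotation matches this open reading frame only generically, as a fragment of the replicase polyprotein. Its attached description concerns the 2'-O-methyltransferase, another product of that polyprotein, so the catalogue's identification as the exonuclease should be taken as authoritative. No epitope or purification tags are annotated. The insert was made by gene synthesis with a NotI site.

The sequence record comes from the depositor's next-generation sequencing, which may not fully cover the entire plasmid. At 6,304 nt, it is somewhat longer than the sum of the stated backbone and insert sizes. The plasmid suits constitutive expression of this viral protein in yeast for functional or biochemical studies.
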