Features (pLannotate 1.2.2; 13 found; start..end, strand, type, name):
     10..417     +  promoter       TEF1 promoter: S. cerevisiae TEF1; promoter for EF-1α
    434..2014    +  CDS            rep (fragment): R1AB_SARS2 - Experimental evidence at protein level: Swiss-Prot protein existence level 1. [2'-O-methyltransferase]: Methyltransferase that mediates mRNA cap 2'-O-ribose methylation to the 5'-cap structure of viral mRNAs. N7-methyl guanosine cap is a prerequisite for binding of nsp16. Therefore plays an essential role in viral mRNAs cap methylation which is essential to evade immune system. From Severe acute respiratory syndrome coronavirus 2 (2019-nCoV) (SARS-CoV-2).
   2043..2215    +  terminator     CYC1 terminator (fragment): S. cerevisiae CYC1; transcription terminator for CYC1
   2251..2427    +  promoter       URA3 promoter (fragment): S. cerevisiae URA3
   2428..3231    +  CDS            URA3: orotidine-5'-phosphate decarboxylase, required for uracil biosynthesis; S. cerevisiae URA3; yeast auxotrophic marker, counterselectable with 5-fluoroorotic acid (5-FOA)
   3314..4296    -  rep_origin     2μ ori: yeast 2μ plasmid origin of replication
   4374..4403    +  terminator     T3Te terminator: phage T3 early transcription terminator
   4425..5012    +  rep_origin     ori: high-copy-number ColE1/pMB1/pBR322/pUC origin of replication
   5024..5051    -  terminator     T7Te terminator: phage T7 early transcription terminator
   5075..5266    -  CDS            rop: Rop protein, which maintains plasmids at low copy number; rop
   5267..6127    -  CDS            AmpR: β-lactamase; bla; confers resistance to ampicillin, carbenicillin, and related antibiotics
   6128..6230    -  promoter       cat promoter: promoter of the E. coli cat gene encoding chloramphenicol acetyltransferase
   6231..6262    -  terminator     tonB terminator: bidirectional E. coli tonB-P14 transcription terminator
>Addgene plasmid #149167 | pGBW-m4046666 | addgene full sequence | sequence record 298270 | Ginkgo NGS Result
GCGGCCGCCCCACACACCATAGCTTCAAAATGTTTCTACTCCTTTTTTACTCTTCCAGATTTTCTCGGAC
TCCGCGCATCGCCGTACCACTTCAAAACACCCAAGCACAGCATACTAAATTTCCCCTCTTTCTTCCTCTA
GGGTGTCGTTAATTACCCGTACTAAAGGTTTGGAAAAGAAAAAAGAGACCGCCTCGTTTCTTTTTCTTCG
TCGAAAAAGGCAATAAAAATTTTTATCACGTTTCTTTTTCTTGAAAATTTTTTTTTTTGATTTTTTTCTC
TTTCGATGACCTCCCATTGATATTTAAGTTAATAAACGGTCTTCAATTTCTCAAGTTTCAGTTTCATTTT
TCTTGTTCTATTACAACTTTTTTTACTTCTTGCTCATTAGAAAGAAAGCATAGCAATCTAATCTAAGTTT
TAATTACAAAATGGCCGAGAATGTCACAGGCCTATTCAAGGATTGCTCGAAAGTGATCACCGGTTTACAC
CCTACGCAGGCTCCAACTCATTTGTCCGTTGACACCAAGTTTAAGACTGAAGGATTGTGTGTTGACATAC
CAGGTATTCCCAAAGATATGACTTACCGTAGGCTGATTTCTATGATGGGTTTCAAGATGAACTATCAAGT
TAACGGTTACCCAAATATGTTTATCACCAGAGAAGAAGCTATTAGACACGTACGTGCATGGATCGGTTTC
GATGTCGAAGGTTGTCATGCTACTAGAGAAGCGGTCGGTACAAACTTGCCATTACAACTTGGCTTTTCAA
CCGGTGTTAATTTGGTTGCTGTTCCTACAGGGTATGTCGACACTCCAAACAACACGGATTTCTCTCGAGT
GTCCGCCAAGCCACCACCTGGTGATCAATTCAAACACTTGATCCCGCTCATGTACAAGGGTTTGCCTTGG
AACGTTGTCAGAATTAAAATAGTACAAATGTTATCTGATACTTTGAAGAATCTGAGTGACAGAGTTGTCT
TCGTCCTTTGGGCTCACGGTTTTGAGCTAACCAGCATGAAGTACTTTGTGAAGATTGGACCAGAACGGAC
TTGTTGCTTGTGTGACAGAAGAGCCACTTGTTTCTCCACCGCTAGCGATACATATGCATGTTGGCATCAT
TCTATTGGTTTCGACTACGTTTACAACCCCTTTATGATCGACGTTCAACAGTGGGGTTTCACCGGTAATT
TGCAATCGAACCACGACTTGTATTGTCAAGTTCACGGCAATGCTCACGTGGCTTCATGCGATGCTATTAT
GACAAGGTGTTTAGCCGTCCATGAATGTTTCGTTAAAAGAGTAGACTGGACTATCGAATACCCAATTATC
GGTGATGAACTCAAGATTAACGCTGCCTGTAGAAAGGTCCAACATATGGTTGTAAAGGCAGCTCTATTAG
CTGACAAATTTCCAGTTTTGCACGATATAGGGAATCCAAAGGCCATAAAGTGTGTTCCACAAGCTGACGT
CGAATGGAAATTCTACGATGCGCAACCCTGCTCTGATAAAGCTTATAAGATCGAGGAATTGTTTTACTCT
TACGCTACCCACTCCGATAAGTTCACTGACGGTGTGTGTCTTTTCTGGAACTGCAATGTTGATAGATATC
CAGCAAACTCCATCGTTTGTAGATTCGACACGCGAGTCTTGAGCAACTTGAACTTACCAGGTTGTGATGG
TGGTTCCTTGTACGTCAATAAACATGCATTTCACACTCCCGCTTTCGACAAGTCTGCTTTTGTTAATTTA
AAGCAATTGCCTTTTTTCTATTACTCTGATAGTCCATGCGAATCTCATGGTAAGCAAGTCGTTTCCGACA
TTGATTACGTACCACTGAAGTCAGCCACCTGTATAACAAGATGTAACCTTGGAGGTGCTGTCTGCCGCCA
CCATGCTAACGAGTACAGACTATACTTGGATGCCTATAACATGATGATTTCAGCCGGTTTCTCTTTATGG
GTTTACAAGCAGTTTGACACTTACAACTTGTGGAACACCTTCACGCGTTTGCAATAAACAGGCCCCTTTT
CCTTTGTCGATATCATGTAATTAGTTATGTCACGCTTACATTCACGCCCTCCTCCCACATCCGCTCTAAC
CGAAAAGGAAGGAGTTAGACAACCTGAAGTCTAGGTCCCTATTTATTTTTTTTAATAGTTATGTTAGTAT
TAAGAACGTTATTTATATTTCAAATTTTTCTTTTTTTTCTGTACAAAGCGGCCGCCGAACCACTAGTGCA
CTGCAGTACACGGTTTCCTTGAAATTTTTTTGATTCGGTAATCTCCGAACAGAAGGAAGAACGAAGGAAG
GAGCACAGACTTAGATTGGTATATATACGCATATGTAGTGTTGAAGAAACATGAAATTGCCCAGTATTCT
TAACCCAACTGCACAGAACAAAAACGTGCAGGAAACGAAGATAAATCATGTCGAAAGCTACATATAAGGA
ACGTGCTGCTACTCATCCTAGTCCTGTTGCTGCCAAGCTATTTAATATCATGCACGAAAAGCAAACAAAC
TTGTGTGCTTCATTGGATGTTCGTACCACCAAGGAATTACTGGAGTTAGTTGAAGCATTAGGTCCCAAAA
TTTGTTTACTAAAAACACATGTGGATATCTTGACTGATTTTTCCATGGAGGGCACAGTTAAGCCGCTAAA
GGCATTATCCGCCAAGTACAATTTTTTACTCTTCGAGGACAGAAAATTTGCTGACATTGGTAATACAGTC
AAATTGCAGTACTCTGCGGGTGTATACAGAATAGCAGAATGGGCAGACATTACGAATGCACACGGTGTGG
TGGGCCCAGGTATTGTTAGCGGTTTGAAGCAGGCGGCAGAAGAAGTAACAAAGGAACCTAGAGGCCTTTT
GATGTTAGCAGAATTGTCATGCAAGGGCTCCCTATCTACTGGAGAATATACTAAGGGTACTGTTGACATT
GCGAAGAGCGACAAAGATTTTGTTATCGGCTTTATTGCTCAAAGAGACATGGGTGGAAGAGATGAAGGTT
ACGATTGGTTGATTATGACACCCGGTGTGGGTTTAGATGACAAGGGAGATGCATTGGGTCAACAGTATAG
AACCGTGGATGATGTGGTTTCTACAGGATCTGACATTATTATTGTTGGAAGAGGACTATTTGCAAAGGGA
AGGGATGCTAAGGTAGAGGGTGAACGTTACAGAAAAGCAGGCTGGGAAGCATATTTGAGAAGATGCGGCC
AGCAAAACTAAAAAACTGTATTATAAGTAAATGCATGTATACTAAACTCACAAATTAGAGCTTCAATTTA
ATTATATCAGTTATTACCCGAGTAACGAAGCATCTGTGCTTCATTTTGTAGAACAAAAATGCAACGCGAG
AGCGCTAATTTTTCAAACAAAGAATCTGAGCTGCATTTTTACAGAACAGAAATGCAACGCGAAAGCGCTA
TTTTACCAACGAAGAATCTGTGCTTCATTTTTGTAAAACAAAAATGCAACGCGAGAGCGCTAATTTTTCA
AACAAAGAATCTGAGCTGCATTTTTACAGAACAGAAATGCAACGCGAGAGCGCTATTTTACCAACAAAGA
ATCTATACTTCTTTTTTGTTCTACAAAAATGCATCCCGAGAGCGCTATTTTTCTAACAAAGCATCTTAGA
TTACTTTTTTTCTCCTTTGTGCGCTCTATAATGCAGTCTCTTGATAACTTTTTGCACTGTAGGTCCGTTA
AGGTTAGAAGAAGGCTACTTTGGTGTCTATTTTCTCTTCCATAAAAAAAGCCTGACTCCACTTCCCGCGT
TTACTGATTACTAGCGAAGCTGCGGGTGCATTTTTTCAAGATAAAGGCATCCCCGATTATATTCTATACC
GATGTGGATTGCGCATACTTTGTGAACAGAAAGTGATAGCGTTGATGATTCTTCATTGGTCAGAAAATTA
TGAACGGTTTCTTCTATTTTGTCTCTATATACTACGTATAGGAAATGTTTACATTTTCGTATTGTTTTCG
ATTCACTCTATGAATAGTTCTTACTACAATTTTTTTGTCTAAAGAGTAATACTAGAGATAAACATAAAAA
ATGTAGAGGTCGAGTTTAGATGCAAGTTCAAGGAGCGAAAGGTGGATGGGTAGGTTATATAGGGATATAG
CACAGAGATATATAGCAAAGAGATACTTTTGAGCAATGTTTGTGGAAGCGGTATTCGCAATATTTTAGTA
GCTCGTTACAGTCCGGTGCGTTTTTGGTTTTTTGAAAGTGCGTCATCAGAGCGCTTTTGGTTTTCAAAAG
CGCTCTGAAGTTCCTATACTTTCTAGCTAGAGAATAGGAACTTCCCGAGCGGCCGCGTGTTACAAGCTTG
ACTCCAGCGTAACTGGACTGCAATCAACTCACTGGCTCACCTTCACGGGTGGGCCTTTCTTCGGTAGAAA
ATCAAAGGATCTTCTTGAGATCCTTTTTTTCTGCGCGTAATCTGCTGCTTGCAAACAAAAAAACCACCGC
TACCAGCGGTGGTTTGTTTGCCGGATCAAGAGCTACCAACTCTTTTTCCGAGGTAACTGGCTTCAGCAGA
GCGCAGATACCAAATACTGTTCTTCTAGTGTAGCCGTAGTTAGGCCACCACTTCAAGAACTCTGTAGCAC
CGCCTACATACCTCGCTCTGCTAATCCTGTTACCAGTGGCTGCTGCCAGTGGCGATAAGTCGTGTCTTAC
CGGGTTGGACTCAAGACGATAGTTACCGGATAAGGCGCAGCGGTCGGGCTGAACGGGGGGTTCGTGCACA
CAGCCCAGCTTGGAGCGAACGACCTACACCGAACTGAGATACCTACAGCGTGAGCTATGAGAAAGCGCCA
CGCTTCCCGAAGGGAGAAAGGCGGACAGGTATCCGGTAAGCGGCAGGGTCGGAACAGGAGAGCGCACGAG
GGAGCTTCCAGGGGTAAACGCCTGGTATCTTTATAGTCCTGTCGGGTTTCGCCACCTCTGACTTGAGCAT
CGATTTTTGTGATGCTCGTCAGGGGGGCGGAGCCTATGGAAAAACGCCAGCAACGCAGAAAGGCCCACCC
GAAGGTGAGCCAGGTGATTACATTTGGGCCCTCATCAGAGGTTTTCACCGTCATCACCGAAACGCGCGAG
GCAGCTGCGGTAAAGCTCATCAGCGTGGTCGTGAAGCGATTCACAGATGTCTGCCTGTTCATCCGCGTCC
AGCTCGTTGAGTTTCTCCAGAAGCGTTAATGTCTGGCTTCTGATAAAGCGGGCCATGTTAAGGGCGGTTT
TTTCCTGTTTGGTCACTTACCAATGCTTAATCAGTGAGGCACCTATCTCAGCGATCTGTCTATTTCGTTC
ATCCATAGTTGCCTGACTCCCCGTCGTGTAGATAACTACGATGCGGGAGGGCTTACCATCTGGCCCCAGT
GCTGCAATGATACCGCGAGACCCACGCTCACCGGCTCCAGATTTATCAGCAATAAACCAGCCAGCCGGGA
GGGCCGAGCGCAGAAGTGATCCTGCAACTTTATCCGCCTCCATCCAGTCTATTAATTGTTGCCGGGAAGC
TAGAGTAAGTAGTTCGCCAGTTAATAGTTTGCGCAACGTTGTTGCCATTGCTACAGGCATCGTGGTGTCA
CGCTCGTCGTTTGGTATGGCTTCATTCAGCTCCGGTTCCCAACGATCAAGGCGAGTTACATGATCCCCCA
TGTTGTGCAAAAAAGCGGTTAGCTCCTTCGGTCCTCCGATCGTTGCCAGAAGTAAGTTGGCCGCAGTGTT
ATCACTCATGGTTATGGCAGCACTGCATAATTCTCTTACTGTCATGCCATCCGTGAGATGCTTTTCTGTG
ACTGGTGAGTACTCAACCAAGTCATTCTGAGAATAGTGTATGCGGCGACCGAGTTGCTCTTGCCCGGCGT
CAATACGGGATAATACCGCGCCACATAGCAGAACTTTAAAAGTGCTCATCATTGGAAAACGTTCTTCGGG
GCGTAAACTCTCAAGGATCTTACCGCTGTTGAGATCCAGTTCGATGTAACCCACTCGTGCACCCAACTGA
TCTTCAGCATCTTTTACTTTCACCAGCGTTTCTGGGTGAGCAAAAACAGGAAGGCAAAATGCCGCAAAAA
AGGGAATAAGGGCGACACGGAAATGTTGAATACTCATTTTAGCTTCCTTAGCTCCTGAAAATCTCGATAA
CTCAAAAAATACGCCCGGTAGTGATCTTATTTCATTATGGTGAAAGTTGGAACCTCTTACGTGCCGATCA
AGTCAAAAGCCTCCGGTCGGAGGCTTTTGACTTTCTGCTATGGAGGTCAGGTATGATTTAAATGGTCAGT
TAGA
